Addgene plasmid #145639: pGBW-m4046912
Purpose: Bacterial Expression plasmid for SARS-CoV-2 ORF10 protein
Depositing lab: Ginkgo Bioworks & Benjie Chen. Depositing organization: Ginkgo Bioworks.
Backbone
  Vector backbone: ori-013 - marker | cmR
  Backbone size w/o insert (bp): 1462
  Vector type: Bacterial Expression
Growth in bacteria
  Bacterial resistance: Chloramphenicol, 25 μg/mL
  Growth temperature: 30°C
  Growth strain: DH5alpha
  Copy number: High Copy
Gene/Insert
  Gene/Insert name: SARS-CoV-2 ORF10 protein
  Species: Escherichia coli str. K-12 substr. MG1655; Severe acute respiratory syndrome coronavirus 2
  Insert size (bp): 110
  Mutation: wt
  Entrez Gene: ORF10 (a.k.a. GU280_gp11)
  Promoter: Promoter | pT7 ; Operator | lacO ; RBS | T7_rbs ; Start Codon | ATG
  Tag / fusion protein: Cleavable TEV;Myc (C terminal on backbone)
  Cloning method: Unknown
Resource information
  A portion of this plasmid was derived from a plasmid made by: GinkgoBioworks
Depositor comments: NCBI Reference Sequence: YP_009725255.1
How to cite: pGBW-m4046912 was a gift from Ginkgo Bioworks & Benjie Chen (Addgene plasmid # 145639 ; http://n2t.net/addgene:145639 ; RRID:Addgene_145639)
