[The description below was written by a language model from this plasmid's Addgene catalogue record and pLannotate feature annotations shown in this document.]
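Description:
pGBW-m4046912 is a very compact bacterial expression plasmid (1,851 nt in the sequence record) built on a minimal synthetic backbone that carries little beyond a replication origin and a selection marker. It is propagated in E. coli through a high-copy ColE1/pMB1/pUC-type origin. Selection is with chloramphenicol, conferred by the cat gene (chloramphenicol acetyltransferase) under its native cat promoter. A minimal phage lambda t0 terminator lies downstream of the marker.

The payload is the wild-type ORF10 coding sequence of SARS-CoV-2, a short insert of about 110 bp. It sits behind a T7 promoter, a lac operator and the efficient ribosome binding site from phage T7 gene 10, followed by an ATG start codon. Transcription therefore needs a host that supplies T7 RNA polymerase. The lac repressor bound at the operator holds expression off until lactose or IPTG is added. No lacI gene is annotated on the plasmid, so the repressor would have to come from the host. According to the catalogue entry, the protein carries a C-terminal Myc epitope supplied by the backbone and preceded by a TEV protease cleavage site, which allows immunodetection and later removal of the tag. These tag elements and the ORF10 CDS itself are not annotated in the feature table. The only feature called in the insert region is a match to the coronavirus 3' UTR pseudoknot RNA family, which falls within the region the ORF10 insert would occupy. The recorded purpose is inducible production of tagged ORF10 protein in bacteria, and no further application is stated.
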