Features (pLannotate 1.2.2; 8 found; start..end, strand, type, name):
     20..38      +  promoter       T7 promoter: promoter for bacteriophage T7 RNA polymerase
     39..63      +  protein_bind   lac operator: The lac repressor binds to the lac operator to inhibit transcription in E. coli. This inhibition can be relieved by adding lactose or isopropyl-β-D-thiogalactopyranoside (IPTG). lac repressor encoded by lacI
     78..100     +  RBS            RBS: efficient ribosome binding site from bacteriophage T7 gene 10 (Olins and Rangwala, 1989)
    152..211     +  ncRNA          Corona pk3: Accession: RF00165 - Coronavirus 3' UTR pseudoknot
    389..977     +  rep_origin     ori: high-copy-number ColE1/pMB1/pBR322/pUC origin of replication
    985..1082    +  promoter       cat promoter: promoter of the E. coli cat gene encoding chloramphenicol acetyltransferase
   1083..1739    +  CDS            cat: CAT_ECOLX - Experimental evidence at protein level: Swiss-Prot protein existence level 1. This enzyme is an effector of chloramphenicol resistance in bacteria. From Escherichia coli. This protein is used as a marker in many commonly used cloning vectors, such as pACYC184.
   1813..1847    +  terminator     lambda t0 terminator: minimal transcription terminator from phage lambda (Scholtissek and Grosse, 1987)
>Addgene plasmid #145639 | pGBW-m4046912 | depositor full sequence | sequence record 287816 | Full Sequence
GATCTCGATCCCGCGAAATTAATACGACTCACTATAGGGGAATTGTGAGCGGATAACAATTCCCCTCTAG
AAATAATTTTGTTTAACTTTAAGAAGGAGACTCTTCTATGGGCTATATAAACGTTTTCGCTTTTCCGTTT
ACGATATATAGTCTACTCTTGTGCAGAATGAATTCTCGTAACTACATAGCACAAGTAGATGTAGTTAACT
TTAATCTCACAGAGAACCTGTACTTTCAAAGCGAGCAGAAGCTTATTTCCGAAGAAGATCTCTAACCGGC
TTATCGGTCAGTTTCACCTGATTTACGTAAAAACCCGCTTCGGCGGGTTTTTGCTTTTGGAGGGGCAGAA
AGATGAATGACTGTCCACGACGCTATACCCAAAAGAAATTGAGATCCTTTTTTTCTGCGCGTAATCTGCT
GCTTGCAAACAAAAAAACCACCGCTACCAGCGGTGGTTTGTTTGCCGGATCAAGAGCTACCAACTCTTTT
TCCGAAGGTAACTGGCTTCAGCAGAGCGCAGATACCAAATACTGTTCTTCTAGTGTAGCCGTAGTTAGGC
CACCACTTCAAGAACTCTGTAGCACCGCCTACATACCTCGCTCTGCTAATCCTGTTACCAGTGGCTGCTG
CCAGTGGCGATAAGTCGTGTCTTACCGGGTTGGACTCAAGACGATAGTTACCGGATAAGGCGCAGCGGTC
GGGCTGAACGGGGGGTTCGTGCACACAGCCCAGCTTGGAGCGAACGACCTACACCGAACTGAGATACCTA
CAGCGTGAGCTATGAGAAAGCGCCACGCTTCCCGAAGGGAGAAAGGCGGACAGGTATCCGGTAAGCGGCA
GGGTCGGAACAGGAGAGCGCACGAGGGAGCTTCCAGGGGGAAACGCCTGGTATCTTTATAGTCCTGTCGG
GTTTCGCCACCTCTGACTTGAGCGTCGATTTTTGTGATGCTCGTCAGGGGGGCGGAGCCTATGGAAATTG
ATCGGGCACGTAAGAGGTTCCAACTTTCACCATAATGAAATAAGATCACTACCGGGCGTATTTTTTGAGT
TATCGAGATTTTCAGGAGCTAAGGAAGCTAAAATGGAGAAAAAAATCACTGGATATACCACCGTTGATAT
ATCCCAATGGCATCGTAAAGAACATTTTGAGGCATTTCAGTCAGTTGCTCAATGTACCTATAACCAGACC
GTTCAGCTGGATATTACGGCCTTTTTAAAGACCGTAAAGAAAAATAAGCACAAGTTTTATCCGGCCTTTA
TTCACATTCTTGCCCGCCTGATGAATGCTCATCCGGAATTTCGTATGGCAATGAAAGACGGTGAGCTGGT
GATATGGGATAGTGTTCACCCTTGTTACACCGTTTTCCATGAGCAAACTGAAACGTTTTCATCGCTCTGG
AGTGAATACCACGACGATTTCCGGCAGTTTCTACACATATATTCGCAAGATGTGGCGTGTTACGGTGAAA
ACCTGGCCTATTTCCCTAAAGGGTTTATTGAGAATATGTTTTTCGTTTCAGCCAATCCCTGGGTGAGTTT
CACCAGTTTTGATTTAAACGTGGCCAATATGGACAACTTCTTCGCCCCCGTTTTCACCATGGGCAAATAT
TATACGCAAGGCGACAAGGTGCTGATGCCGCTGGCGATTCAGGTTCATCATGCCGTTTGTGATGGCTTCC
ATGTCGGCAGAATGCTTAATGAATTACAACAGTACTGCGATGAGTGGCAGGGCGGGGCGTAATTTGATAT
CGAGCTCGCTTGGACTCCTGTTGATAGATCCAGTAATGACCTCAGAACTCCATCTGGATTTGTTCAGAAC
GCTCGGTTGCCGCCGGGCGTTTTTTATTGGT
